>Addgene plasmid #112280 | SLF045: AAV-hSyn-eTsChR-GFP | addgene full sequence | sequence record 244599 | Addgene NGS Result
CTGCGCGCTCGCTCGCTCACTGAGGCCGCCCGGGCAAAGCCCGGGCGTCGGGCGACCTTTGGTCGCCCGG
CCTCAGTGAGCGAGCGAGCGCGCAGAGAGGGAGTGGCCAACTCCATCACTAGGGGTTCCTTGTAGTTAAT
GATTAACCCGCCATGCTACTTATCTACGTAGCCATGCTCTAGGAAGATCTCTGCAGAGGGCCCTGCGTAT
GAGTGCAAGTGGGTTTTAGGACCAGGATGAGGCGGGGTGGGGGTGCCTACCTGACGACCGACCCCGACCC
ACTGGACAAGCACCCAACCCCCATTCCCCAAATTGCGCATCCCCTATCAGAGAGGGGGAGGGGAAACAGG
ATGCGGCGAGGCGCGTGCGCACTGCCAGCTTCAACACCGCGGACAGTGCCTTCGCCCCCGCCTGGCGGCG
CGCGCCACCGCCGCCTCAGCACTGAAGGCGCGCTGACGTCACTCGCCGGTCCCCCGCAAACTCCCCTTCC
CGGCCACCTTGGTCGCGTCCGCGCCGCCGCCGGCCCAGCCGGACCGCACCACGCGAGGCGCGAGATAGGG
GGGCACGGGCGCGACCATCTGCGCTGCGGCGCCGGCGACTCAGCGCTGCCTCAGTCTGCGGTGGGCAGCG
GAGGAGTCGTGTCGTGCCTGAGAGCGCAGTCGAATTCGGGGATCCACCATGTTCGCCATCAACCCCGAAT
ATATGAATGAGACTGTGCTGCTGGACGAATGCACCCCAATCTACCTGGATATTGGACCACTGTGGGAGCA
GGTGGTGGCTAGGGTGACTCAGTGGTTCGGAGTGATCCTGTCTCTGGTGTTTCTGATCTACTACATCTGG
AACACTTACAAGGCTACCTGTGGGTGGGAGGAACTGTACGTGTGCACAGTGGAGTTCTGTAAGATCATCA
TCGAACTGTACTTCGAGTATACTCCCCCTGCCATGATCTTCCAGACAAATGGACAAGTGACTCCCTGGCT
GCGGTATGCTGAGTGGCTGCTGACATGCCCTGTGATCCTGATTCACCTGTCTAACATTACTGGGCTGAAT
GACGATTACAGTGGCCGCACCATGAGCCTGATCACATCCGACCTGGGCGGAATTTGTATGGCTGTGACCG
CCGCTCTGAGCAAGGGATGGCTGAAAGCCCTGTTCTTTGTGATCGGGTGCGGCTACGGAGCCAGCACCTT
CTACAACGCCGCTTGTATCTACATTGAGTCCTACTATACCATGCCACAGGGAATTTGCAGGAGACTGGTG
CTGTGGATGGCCGGGGTGTTCTTTACATCCTGGTTCATGTTTCCTGGCCTGTTCCTGGCTGGACCAGAAG
GAACCCAGGCCCTGTCTTGGGCTGGAACCACAATCGGACATACAGTGGCCGACCTGCTGAGTAAGAACGC
TTGGGGAATGATCGGGCACTTTCTGAGGGTGGAGATCCACAAGCATATCATCATCCATGGAGATGTGCGG
CGCCCCGTGACAGTGAAGGCTCTGGGGAGGCAGGTGAGCGTGAATTGTTTCGTGGACAAAGAGGAAGAGG
AAGAGGATGAGAGAATCGCGGCCGCCAAGAGCAGGATCACCAGCGAGGGCGAGTACATCCCCCTGGACCA
GATCGACATCAACGTGGTGAGCAAGGGCGAGGAGCTGTTCACCGGGGTGGTGCCCATCCTGGTCGAGCTG
GACGGCGACGTAAACGGCCACAAGTTCAGCGTGTCCGGCGAGGGCGAGGGCGATGCCACCTACGGCAAGC
TGACCCTGAAGTTCATTTGCACCACCGGCAAGCTGCCCGTGCCCTGGCCCACCCTCGTGACCACCCTGAC
CTACGGCGTGCAGTGCTTCAGCCGCTACCCCGACCACATGAAGCAGCACGACTTCTTCAAGTCCGCCATG
CCCGAAGGCTACGTCCAGGAGCGCACCATCTTCTTCAAGGACGACGGCAACTACAAGACCCGCGCCGAGG
TGAAGTTCGAGGGCGACACCCTGGTGAACCGCATCGAGCTGAAGGGCATCGACTTCAAGGAGGACGGCAA
CATCCTGGGGCACAAGCTGGAGTACAACTACAACAGCCACAACGTCTATATCATGGCCGACAAGCAGAAG
AACGGCATCAAGGTGAACTTCAAGATCCGCCACAACATCGAGGACGGCAGCGTGCAGCTCGCCGACCACT
ACCAGCAGAACACCCCCATCGGCGACGGCCCCGTGCTGCTGCCCGACAACCACTACCTGAGCACCCAGTC
CGCCCTGAGCAAAGACCCCAACGAGAAGCGCGATCACATGGTCCTGCTGGAGTTCGTGACCGCCGCCGGG
ATCACTCTCGGCATGGACGAGCTGTACAAGTAGAAGCTTATCGATAATCAACCTCTGGATTACAAAATTT
GTGAAAGATTGACTGGTATTCTTAACTATGTTGCTCCTTTTACGCTATGTGGATACGCTGCTTTAATGCC
TTTGTATCATGCTATTGCTTCCCGTATGGCTTTCATTTTCTCCTCCTTGTATAAATCCTGGTTGCTGTCT
CTTTATGAGGAGTTGTGGCCCGTTGTCAGGCAACGTGGCGTGGTGTGCACTGTGTTTGCTGACGCAACCC
CCACTGGTTGGGGCATTGCCACCACCTGTCAGCTCCTTTCCGGGACTTTCGCTTTCCCCCTCCCTATTGC
CACGGCGGAACTCATCGCCGCCTGCCTTGCCCGCTGCTGGACAGGGGCTCGGCTGTTGGGCACTGACAAT
TCCGTGGTGTTGTCGGGGAAATCATCGTCCTTTCCTTGGCTGCTCGCCTGTGTTGCCACCTGGATTCTGC
GCGGGACGTCCTTCTGCTACGTCCCTTCGGCCCTCAATCCAGCGGACCTTCCTTCCCGCGGCCTGCTGCC
GGCTCTGCGGCCTCTTCCGCGTCTTCGCCTTCGCCCTCAGACGAGTCGGATCTCCCTTTGGGCCGCCTCC
CCGCATCGATACCGTCGACCTCGACCCGGGCGGCCGCTTCGAGCAGACATGATAAGATACATTGATGAGT
TTGGACAAACCACAACTAGAATGCAGTGAAAAAAATGCTTTATTTGTGAAATTTGTGATGCTATTGCTTT
ATTTGTAACCATTATAAGCTGCAATAAACAAGTTAACAACAACAATTGCATTCATTTTATGTTTCAGGTT
CAGGGGGAGATGTGGGAGGTTTTTTAAAGCAAGTAAAACCTCTACAAATGTGGTAAAATCGATAAGGATC
TTCCTAGAGCATGGCTACGTAGATAAGTAGCATGGCGGGTTAATCATTAACTACAAGGAACCCCTAGTGA
TGGAGTTGGCCACTCCCTCTCTGCGCGCTCGCTCGCTCACTGAGGCCGGGCGACCAAAGGTCGCCCGACG
CCCGGGCTTTGCCCGGGCGGCCTCAGTGAGCGAGCGAGCGCGCAGCTGCATTAATGAATCGGCCAACGCG
CGGGGAGAGGCGGTTTGCGTATTGGGCGCTCTTCCGCTTCCTCGCTCACTGACTCGCTGCGCTCGGTCGT
TCGGCTGCGGCGAGCGGTATCAGCTCACTCAAAGGCGGTAATACGGTTATCCACAGAATCAGGGGATAAC
GCAGGAAAGAACATGTGAGCAAAAGGCCAGCAAAAGGCCAGGAACCGTAAAAAGGCCGCGTTGCTGGCGT
TTTTCCATAGGCTCCGCCCCCCTGACGAGCATCACAAAAATCGACGCTCAAGTCAGAGGTGGCGAAACCC
GACAGGACTATAAAGATACCAGGCGTTTCCCCCTGGAAGCTCCCTCGTGCGCTCTCCTGTTCCGACCCTG
CCGCTTACCGGATACCTGTCCGCCTTTCTCCCTTCGGGAAGCGTGGCGCTTTCTCATAGCTCACGCTGTA
GGTATCTCAGTTCGGTGTAGGTCGTTCGCTCCAAGCTGGGCTGTGTGCACGAACCCCCCGTTCAGCCCGA
CCGCTGCGCCTTATCCGGTAACTATCGTCTTGAGTCCAACCCGGTAAGACACGACTTATCGCCACTGGCA
GCAGCCACTGGTAACAGGATTAGCAGAGCGAGGTATGTAGGCGGTGCTACAGAGTTCTTGAAGTGGTGGC
CTAACTACGGCTACACTAGAAGAACAGTATTTGGTATCTGCGCTCTGCTGAAGCCAGTTACCTTCGGAAA
AAGAGTTGGTAGCTCTTGATCCGGCAAACAAACCACCGCTGGTAGCGGTGGTTTTTTTGTTTGCAAGCAG
CAGATTACGCGCAGAAAAAAAGGATCTCAAGAAGATCCTTTGATCTTTTCTACGGGGTCTGACGCTCAGT
GGAACGAAAACTCACGTTAAGGGATTTTGGTCATGAGATTATCAAAAAGGATCTTCACCTAGATCCTTTT
AAATTAAAAATGAAGTTTTAAATCAATCTAAAGTATATATGAGTAAACTTGGTCTGACAGTTACCAATGC
TTAATCAGTGAGGCACCTATCTCAGCGATCTGTCTATTTCGTTCATCCATAGTTGCCTGACTCCCCGTCG
TGTAGATAACTACGATACGGGAGGGCTTACCATCTGGCCCCAGTGCTGCAATGATACCGCGAGACCCACG
CTCACCGGCTCCAGATTTATCAGCAATAAACCAGCCAGCCGGAAGGGCCGAGCGCAGAAGTGGTCCTGCA
ACTTTATCCGCCTCCATCCAGTCTATTAATTGTTGCCGGGAAGCTAGAGTAAGTAGTTCGCCAGTTAATA
GTTTGCGCAACGTTGTTGCCATTGCTACAGGCATCGTGGTGTCACGCTCGTCGTTTGGTATGGCTTCATT
CAGCTCCGGTTCCCAACGATCAAGGCGAGTTACATGATCCCCCATGTTGTGCAAAAAAGCGGTTAGCTCC
TTCGGTCCTCCGATCGTTGTCAGAAGTAAGTTGGCCGCAGTGTTATCACTCATGGTTATGGCAGCACTGC
ATAATTCTCTTACTGTCATGCCATCCGTAAGATGCTTTTCTGTGACTGGTGAGTACTCAACCAAGTCATT
CTGAGAATAGTGTATGCGGCGACCGAGTTGCTCTTGCCCGGCGTCAATACGGGATAATACCGCGCCACAT
AGCAGAACTTTAAAAGTGCTCATCATTGGAAAACGTTCTTCGGGGCGAAAACTCTCAAGGATCTTACCGC
TGTTGAGATCCAGTTCGATGTAACCCACTCGTGCACCCAACTGATCTTCAGCATCTTTTACTTTCACCAG
CGTTTCTGGGTGAGCAAAAACAGGAAGGCAAAATGCCGCAAAAAAGGGAATAAGGGCGACACGGAAATGT
TGAATACTCATACTCTTCCTTTTTCAATATTATTGAAGCATTTATCAGGGTTATTGTCTCATGAGCGGAT
ACATATTTGAATGTATTTAGAAAAATAAACAAATAGGGGTTCCGCGCACATTTCCCCGAAAAGTGCCACC
TAAATTGTAAGCGTTAATATTTTGTTAAAATTCGCGTTAAATTTTTGTTAAATCAGCTCATTTTTTAACC
AATAGGCCGAAATCGGCAAAATCCCTTATAAATCAAAAGAATAGACCGAGATAGGGT
[37 nt withheld, positions 5518-5554]
AAAGAACGTGGACTCCAACGTCAAAGG
[49 nt withheld, positions 5582-5630]
T
[91 nt withheld, positions 5632-5722]
G
[124 nt withheld, positions 5724-5847]
CCCATTCGCCATTCAGGCTGCGCAACTGTTGGGAAGGGCGATCGGTGCGGGCCTCTTCGCTATTACGCCA
G
Features (pLannotate 1.2.2; 15 found; start..end, strand, type, name):
    212..659     +  promoter       hSyn promoter: human synapsin I promoter; confers neuron-specific expression (Kügler et al., 2003)
   1567..1626    +  CDS            KCNJ2 (fragment): KCNJ2_HUMAN - Also known as IRK1. Experimental evidence at protein level: Swiss-Prot protein existence level 1. Probably participates in establishing action potential waveform and excitability of neuronal and muscle tissues. Inward rectifier potassium channels are characterized by a greater tendency to allow potassium to flow into the cell rather than out of it. Their voltage dependence is regulated by the concentration of extracellular potassium; as external potassium is raised, the voltage range of the channel opening shifts to more positive voltages. The inward rectification is mainly due t
   1625..2342    +  CDS            EGFP (fragment): the original enhanced GFP (Yang et al., 1996) mammalian codon-optimized
   2356..2944    +  misc_feature   WPRE: woodchuck hepatitis virus posttranscriptional regulatory element
   2945..2964    +  misc_feature   MCS (fragment): pBluescript multiple cloning site
   2993..3114    -  polyA_signal   SV40 poly(A) signal: SV40 polyadenylation signal
   3137..3205    -  CDS            large T antigen (fragment): large T antigen from SV40 (simian virus 40)
   3276..3409    +  repeat_region  AAV2 ITR: inverted terminal repeat of adeno-associated virus serotype 2 inverted
   3403..3459    -  CDS            lacI (fragment): lac repressor; lacI; The lac repressor binds to the lac operator to inhibit transcription in E. coli. This inhibition can be relieved by adding lactose or isopropyl-β-D-thiogalactopyranoside (IPTG).
   3642..4230    -  rep_origin     ori: high-copy-number ColE1/pMB1/pBR322/pUC origin of replication
   4401..5261    -  CDS            AmpR: β-lactamase; bla; confers resistance to ampicillin, carbenicillin, and related antibiotics
   5262..5366    -  promoter       AmpR promoter: bla
   5419..5847    -  rep_origin     f1 ori (sequence partly withheld): f1 bacteriophage origin of replication; arrow indicates direction of (+) strand synthesis
   5852..3       -  CDS            lacZα (fragment) (across the origin): LacZα fragment of β-galactosidase; lacZ fragment
   5916..130     -  repeat_region  AAV2 ITR (fragment) (across the origin): inverted terminal repeat of adeno-associated virus serotype 2 inverted
