[The description below was written by a language model from this plasmid's Addgene catalogue record and pLannotate feature annotations shown in this document.]
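Description:
SLF045: AAV-hSyn-eTsChR-GFP is an adeno-associated virus transfer plasmid built on the pAAV-hSyn backbone for broad expression of the channelrhodopsin variant eTsChR in neurons. The expression cassette lies between two AAV2 inverted terminal repeats, which allow the intervening DNA to be packaged into recombinant AAV particles when helper functions are supplied. One ITR is annotated only as a fragment spanning the sequence origin. In bacteria the plasmid is maintained through a high-copy ColE1/pUC-type origin and selected with ampicillin via the β-lactamase gene and its promoter. An f1 phage origin and small lacZα and lacI remnants are carried over from the parental cloning vector.

Transcription is driven by the human synapsin I promoter, which restricts expression to neurons. The synthetic eTsChR insert, about 1.6 kb according to the catalogue, is fused at its C terminus to EGFP so that expressing cells can be identified by fluorescence. The opsin coding region itself is not annotated in the feature table and presumably occupies the unlabelled stretch between the promoter and a short KCNJ2 (Kir2.1) fragment located just upstream of EGFP. Kir2.1-derived segments of this kind are commonly used as membrane trafficking signals in optogenetic tools, although the record does not state its role here. Downstream, a WPRE enhances transcript stability and expression, followed by an SV40 polyadenylation signal. The sequenced record is 5,918 nt, somewhat shorter than the roughly 6,200 bp listed in the catalogue. The associated work concerns wide-area all-optical neurophysiology in acute brain slices, consistent with use for light-driven activation of neurons.
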