Addgene plasmid #112280: SLF045: AAV-hSyn-eTsChR-GFP
Purpose: AAV based broad expression of eTsChR in neurons
Depositing lab: Adam Cohen. Depositing organization: Harvard University. Publication: Wide-area all-optical neurophysiology in acute brain slices. Farhi SL, Parot VJ, Grama A, Yamagata M, Abdelfattah AS, Adam Y, Lou S, Jun Kim J, Campbell RE, Cox DD, Cohen AE. J Neurosci. 2019 Apr 5. pii: JNEUROSCI.0168-19.2019. doi: 10.1523/JNEUROSCI.0168-19.2019. PubMed 30952812.
Backbone
  Vector backbone: pAAV-hSyn
  Backbone size w/o insert (bp): 4700
  Total vector size (bp): 6200
  Vector type: Mammalian Expression, AAV
Growth in bacteria
  Bacterial resistance: Ampicillin, 100 μg/mL
  Growth temperature: 37°C
  Growth strain: NEB Stable
  Copy number: High Copy
Gene/Insert
  Gene/Insert name: eTsChR
  Species: Synthetic
  Insert size (bp): 1600
  Promoter: hSyn
  Tag / fusion protein: GFP (C terminal on insert)
  Cloning method: Gibson Cloning
  Sequencing primers: 5′ gactcagcgctgcctcagtc; 3′ tcacaaattttgtaatccag
Terms and licenses: Academic/Nonprofit Terms; Industry Terms: Not Available to Industry
How to cite: SLF045: AAV-hSyn-eTsChR-GFP was a gift from Adam Cohen (Addgene plasmid # 112280 ; http://n2t.net/addgene:112280 ; RRID:Addgene_112280)
